>Addgene plasmid #161055 | pDONR221-SLC1A3_STOP | addgene full sequence | sequence record 420914 | Addgene NGS Result
CTTTCCTGCGTTATCCCCTGATTCTGTGGATAACCGTATTACCGCCTTTGAGTGAGCTGATACCGCTCGC
CGCAGCCGAACGACCGAGCGCAGCGAGTCAGTGAGCGAGGAAGCGGAAGAGCGCCCAATACGCAAACCGC
CTCTCCCCGCGCGTTGGCCGATTCATTAATGCAGCTGGCACGACAGGTTTCCCGACTGGAAAGCGGGCAG
TGAGCGCAACGCAATTAATACGCGTACCGCTAGCCAGGAAGAGTTTGTAGAAACGCAAAAAGGCCATCCG
TCAGGATGGCCTTCTGCTTAGTTTGATGCCTGGCAGTTTATGGCGGGCGTCCTGCCCGCCACCCTCCGGG
CCGTTGCTTCACAACGTTCAAATCCGCTCCCGGCGGATTTGTCCTACTCAGGAGAGCGTTCACCGACAAA
CAACAGATAAAACGAAAGGCCCAGTCTTCCGACTGAGCCTTTCGTTTTATTTGATGCCTGGCAGTTCCCT
ACTCTCGCGTTAACGCTAGCATGGATGTTTTCCCAGTCACGACGTTGTAAAACGACGGCCAGTCTTAAGC
TCGGGCCCCAAATAATGATTTTATTTTGACTGATAGTGACCTGTTCGTTGCAACACATTGATGAGCAATG
CTTTTTTATAATGCCAACTTTGTACAAAAAAGCAGGCTCCACCATGACCAAGTCTAACGGCGAGGAGCCA
AAGATGGGCGGCCGGATGGAGAGATTCCAGCAGGGCGTGCGGAAGAGAACCCTGCTGGCCAAGAAGAAGG
TGCAGAACATCACAAAGGAGGACGTGAAGTCCTACCTGTTCCGGAATGCCTTTGTGCTGCTGACCGTGAC
AGCCGTGATCGTGGGCACCATCCTGGGCTTTACACTGAGGCCATACCGCATGTCCTATCGGGAGGTGAAG
TATTTCTCTTTTCCCGGCGAGCTGCTGATGAGAATGCTGCAGATGCTGGTGCTGCCTCTGATCATCAGCT
CCCTGGTGACCGGAATGGCCGCCCTGGATAGCAAGGCCTCCGGCAAGATGGGCATGAGAGCCGTGGTGTA
CTATATGACCACAACCATCATCGCCGTGGTCATCGGCATCATCATCGTGATCATCATCCACCCCGGCAAG
GGCACCAAGGAGAATATGCACAGGGAGGGCAAGATCGTGCGCGTGACAGCAGCAGACGCCTTCCTGGATC
TGATCAGGAACATGTTTCCCCCTAATCTGGTGGAGGCCTGCTTCAAGCAGTTTAAGACCAACTACGAGAA
GCGGAGCTTCAAGGTGCCTATCCAGGCCAATGAGACACTGGTGGGCGCCGTGATCAACAACGTGAGCGAG
GCCATGGAGACCCTGACAAGGATCACCGAGGAGCTGGTGCCAGTGCCAGGATCTGTGAACGGCGTGAATG
CCCTGGGCCTGGTGGTGTTCAGCATGTGCTTCGGCTTTGTGATCGGCAACATGAAGGAGCAGGGCCAGGC
CCTGAGGGAGTTCTTTGACAGCCTGAATGAGGCCATCATGCGCCTGGTGGCCGTGATCATGTGGTATGCC
CCCGTGGGCATCCTGTTTCTGATCGCCGGCAAGATCGTGGAGATGGAGGATATGGGCGTGATCGGCGGCC
AGCTGGCCATGTACACCGTGACAGTGATCGTGGGCCTGCTGATCCACGCCGTGATCGTGCTGCCTCTGCT
GTATTTCCTGGTGACCCGGAAGAACCCATGGGTGTTTATCGGAGGACTGCTGCAGGCCCTGATCACCGCC
CTGGGCACATCTAGCTCCTCTGCCACCCTGCCTATCACATTCAAGTGCCTGGAGGAGAACAATGGCGTGG
ACAAGCGGGTGACCAGATTTGTGCTGCCAGTGGGCGCCACCATCAACATGGATGGAACAGCCCTGTACGA
GGCCCTGGCAGCAATCTTCATCGCCCAGGTGAACAATTTCGAGCTGAATTTTGGCCAGATCATCACAATC
TCTATCACCGCAACAGCAGCAAGCATCGGAGCAGCAGGCATCCCACAGGCCGGCCTGGTGACCATGGTCA
TCGTGCTGACCAGCGTGGGACTGCCAACCGACGATATCACACTGATCATCGCCGTGGACTGGTTTCTGGA
TAGGCTGCGCACAACCACAAACGTGCTGGGCGACAGCCTGGGAGCAGGAATCGTGGAGCACCTGTCCCGG
CACGAGCTGAAGAATAGAGATGTGGAGATGGGCAACAGCGTGATCGAGGAGAATGAGATGAAGAAGCCCT
ATCAGCTGATCGCCCAGGACAACGAGACCGAGAAGCCTATCGATTCCGAGACAAAGATGTAAGACCCAGC
TTTCTTGTACAAAGTTGGCATTATAAGAAAGCATTGCTTATCAATTTGTTGCAACGAACAGGTCACTATC
AGTCAAAATAAAATCATTATTTGCCATCCAGCTGATATCCCCTATAGTGAGTCGTATTACATGGTCATAG
CTGTTTCCTGGCAGCTCTGGCCCGTGTCTCAAAATCTCTGATGTTACATTGCACAAGATAAAAATATATC
ATCATGAACAATAAAACTGTCTGCTTACATAAACAGTAATACAAGGGGTGTTATGAGCCATATTCAACGG
GAAACGTCGAGGCCGCGATTAAATTCCAACATGGATGCTGATTTATATGGGTATAAATGGGCTCGCGATA
ATGTCGGGCAATCAGGTGCGACAATCTATCGCTTGTATGGGAAGCCCGATGCGCCAGAGTTGTTTCTGAA
ACATGGCAAAGGTAGCGTTGCCAATGATGTTACAGATGAGATGGTCAGACTAAACTGGCTGACGGAATTT
ATGCCTCTTCCGACCATCAAGCATTTTATCCGTACTCCTGATGATGCATGGTTACTCACCACTGCGATCC
CCGGAAAAACAGCATTCCAGGTATTAGAAGAATATCCTGATTCAGGTGAAAATATTGTTGATGCGCTGGC
AGTGTTCCTGCGCCGGTTGCATTCGATTCCTGTTTGTAATTGTCCTTTTAACAGCGATCGCGTATTTCGT
CTCGCTCAGGCGCAATCACGAATGAATAACGGTTTGGTTGATGCGAGTGATTTTGATGACGAGCGTAATG
GCTGGCCTGTTGAACAAGTCTGGAAAGAAATGCATAAACTTTTGCCATTCTCACCGGATTCAGTCGTCAC
TCATGGTGATTTCTCACTTGATAACCTTATTTTTGACGAGGGGAAATTAATAGGTTGTATTGATGTTGGA
CGAGTCGGAATCGCAGACCGATACCAGGATCTTGCCATCCTATGGAACTGCCTCGGTGAGTTTTCTCCTT
CATTACAGAAACGGCTTTTTCAAAAATATGGTATTGATAATCCTGATATGAATAAATTGCAGTTTCATTT
GATGCTCGATGAGTTTTTCTAATCAGAATTGGTTAATTGGTTGTAACACTGGCAGAGCATTACGCTGACT
TGACGGGACGGCGCAAGCTCATGACCAAAATCCCTTAACGTGAGTTACGCGTCGTTCCACTGAGCGTCAG
ACCCCGTAGAAAAGATCAAAGGATCTTCTTGAGATCCTTTTTTTCTGCGCGTAATCTGCTGCTTGCAAAC
AAAAAAACCACCGCTACCAGCGGTGGTTTGTTTGCCGGATCAAGAGCTACCAACTCTTTTTCCGAAGGTA
ACTGGCTTCAGCAGAGCGCAGATACCAAATACTGTTCTTCTAGTGTAGCCGTAGTTAGGCCACCACTTCA
AGAACTCTGTAGCACCGCCTACATACCTCGCTCTGCTAATCCTGTTACCAGTGGCTGCTGCCAGTGGCGA
TAAGTCGTGTCTTACCGGGTTGGACTCAAGACGATAGTTACCGGATAAGGCGCAGCGGTCGGGCTGAACG
GGGGGTTCGTGCACACAGCCCAGCTTGGAGCGAACGACCTACACCGAACTGAGATACCTACAGCGTGAGC
TATGAGAAAGCGCCACGCTTCCCGAAGGGAGAAAGGCGGACAGGTATCCGGTAAGCGGCAGGGTCGGAAC
AGGAGAGCGCACGAGGGAGCTTCCAGGGGGAAACGCCTGGTATCTTTATAGTCCTGTCGGGTTTCGCCAC
CTCTGACTTGAGCGTCGATTTTTGTGATGCTCGTCAGGGGGGCGGAGCCTATGGAAAAACGCCAGCAACG
CGGCCTTTTTACGGTTCCTGGCCTTTTGCTGGCCTTTTGCTCACATGTT
Features (pLannotate 1.2.2; 10 found; start..end, strand, type, name):
    121..213     +  CDS            lacI (fragment): lac repressor; lacI; The lac repressor binds to the lac operator to inhibit transcription in E. coli. This inhibition can be relieved by adding lactose or isopropyl-β-D-thiogalactopyranoside (IPTG).
    268..295     -  terminator     rrnB T2 terminator: transcription terminator T2 from the E. coli rrnB gene
    427..470     +  terminator     rrnB T1 terminator: Escherichia coli rrnB; transcription terminator T1 from the E. coli rrnB gene
    517..553     -  CDS            lacZα (fragment): LacZα fragment of β-galactosidase; lacZ fragment
    569..668     +  protein_bind   attL1: mutant version of attL; recombination site for the Gateway® LR reaction LR Clonase™
    674..2299    +  CDS            SLC1A3: EAA1_HUMAN - Also known as EAAT1 From Homo sapiens (Human).
   2304..2403    -  protein_bind   attL2: mutant version of attL; recombination site for the Gateway® LR reaction LR Clonase™
   2421..2439    -  promoter       T7 promoter: promoter for bacteriophage T7 RNA polymerase
   2573..3382    +  CDS            KanR: aminoglycoside phosphotransferase; aph(3')-Ia; confers resistance to kanamycin in bacteria or G418 (Geneticin®) in eukaryotes
   3529..4117    +  rep_origin     ori: high-copy-number ColE1/pMB1/pBR322/pUC origin of replication
