[The description below was written by a language model from this plasmid's Addgene catalogue record and pLannotate feature annotations shown in this document.]
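Description:
pDONR221-SLC1A3_STOP is a Gateway entry clone built on the pDONR221 backbone, carrying a codon-optimized open reading frame for human SLC1A3, the glutamate transporter also known as EAAT1 or GLAST. It belongs to a consortium collection of solute carrier (SLC) transporter clones made as a resource for transporter research and drug discovery. The plasmid is about 4.2 kb and is propagated in E. coli at high copy from a ColE1/pUC-type origin, with selection on kanamycin through an aminoglycoside phosphotransferase (KanR) gene.

The roughly 1.6 kb SLC1A3 coding sequence lies between attL1 and attL2, the recombination sites used in the Gateway LR reaction. This lets the ORF be transferred directionally into any attR-containing destination vector. Because the ORF ends with a STOP codon, this version suits native or N-terminally tagged expression rather than C-terminal fusions. The depositor notes that a companion clone lacking the stop codon exists for C-terminal fusions.

Although the catalogue lists the vector type as mammalian expression, the feature table shows no eukaryotic promoter or polyadenylation signal, so expression in mammalian cells depends on subcloning into a suitable destination vector. The rrnB T1 and T2 terminators upstream of the attL1 site insulate the insert from read-through transcription from the backbone. A T7 promoter sits beyond attL2, oriented back toward the insert. The short lacI and lacZα annotations are backbone fragments rather than functional genes. M13 forward and reverse primer sites flank the cassette for sequence verification.
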