Addgene plasmid #161055: pDONR221-SLC1A3_STOP
Purpose: Gateway entry clone with codon-optimized ORF sequence for subcloning into custom expression vectors. Contains a STOP codon at the end of the codon-optimized ORF sequence.
Depositing lab: RESOLUTE Consortium & Giulio Superti-Furga. Depositing organization: CeMM Research Center for Molecular Medicine. Publication: The RESOLUTE consortium: unlocking SLC transporters for drug discovery. Superti-Furga G, Lackner D, Wiedmer T, Ingles-Prieto A, Barbosa B, Girardi E, Goldmann U, Gurtl B, Klavins K, Klimek C, Lindinger S, Lineiro-Retes E, Muller AC, Onstein S, Redinger G, Reil D, Sedlyarov V, Wolf G, Crawford M, Everley R, ... Steppan CM. Nat Rev Drug Discov. 2020 Jul;19(7):429-430. doi: 10.1038/d41573-020-00056-6. PubMed 32265506.
Backbone
  Vector backbone: pDONR221
  Backbone manufacturer: ThermoFisher Scientific
  Backbone size w/o insert (bp): 2550
  Vector type: Mammalian Expression
Growth in bacteria
  Bacterial resistance: Kanamycin, 50 μg/mL
  Growth temperature: 37°C
  Growth strain: NEB Stable
  Copy number: High Copy
Gene/Insert
  Gene/Insert name: SLC1A3 (alt name: EAAT1, GLAST, EA6)
  Species: H. sapiens (human)
  Insert size (bp): 1629
  Entrez Gene: SLC1A3 (a.k.a. EA6, EAAT1, GLAST, GLAST1)
  Cloning method: Gateway Cloning
  Sequencing primers: 5′ M13-fwd; 3′ M13-rev
Terms and licenses: Academic/Nonprofit Terms; Industry Terms
Depositor comments: This plasmid contains a STOP codon at the end of the codon-optimized ORF. For the version of this plasmid that does not contain a STOP codon, please see Addgene plasmid 131889 For more information on the full Resolute plasmid collection, please see www.addgene.org/depositor-collections/re-solute/. Please provide your feedback on this plasmid to the RESOLUTE consortium by filling out their RESOLUTE repository feedback form: https://forms.office.com/Pages/ResponsePage.aspx?id=0e05yklzmkS7rjFGQL4N7z4feCLQvEJAmVcOCM_u885UN1JJRko0Ukg4TVQwNTZLOUxPQVJWT1NHUCQlQCN0PWcu
How to cite: pDONR221-SLC1A3_STOP was a gift from RESOLUTE Consortium & Giulio Superti-Furga (Addgene plasmid # 161055 ; http://n2t.net/addgene:161055 ; RRID:Addgene_161055)
